>Addgene plasmid #237341 | pcDNA3_GMCL1-FLAG | depositor full sequence | sequence record 466128 | pcDNA3_GMCL1-FLAG sequence 1677 bps
AGACCCAAGCTTGGTACCGTGTGCTGGATGGGATCGTTGAGCAGCCGGGTGCTGCGCCAGCCAAGACCAG
CCCTTGCCCAGCAGGCGCAGGGTGCCAGGGCGGGGGGCTCGGCCCGGAGGCCGGACACTGGAGACGATGC
GGCGGGCCACGGATTCTGTTACTGTGCGGGCAGCCACAAGCGCAAGCGGAGCAGCGGGTCCTTCTGCTAC
TGTCACCCTGACTCGGAGACGGACGAGGATGAGGAGGAGGGGGACGAGCAGCAGCGGCTCCTCAACACCC
CTCGAAGGAAAAAATTAAAGAGTACATCTAAATATATTTATCAAACATTATTTTTGAATGGTGAAAACAG
TGACATTAAGATTTGTGCTCTAGGAGAAGAATGGAGCTTACACAAAATATATTTATGTCAATCTGGCTAC
TTTTCTAGTATGTTCAGTGGTTCTTGGAAAGAATCCAGCATGAATATTATTGAACTGGAGATTCCTGACC
AGAACATTGATGTAGAAGCACTGCAGGTTGCATTTGGTTCACTGTATCGAGATGATGTCTTGATAAAGCC
CAGTCGAGTTGTTGCCATTTTGGCAGCAGCTTGTTTGCTGCAGTTGGACGGTTTAATACAGCAGTGTGGT
GAGACAATGAAGGAAACAGTTAATGTGAAAACTGTATGTGGCTATTACACATCAGCAGGGACCTATGGAT
TAGATTCTGTAAAGAAAAAGTGCCTTGAATGGCTTCTAAACAATTTGATGACTCACCAGAATGTTGAACT
TTTTAAAGAACTCAGTATAAATGTCATGAAACAGCTCATTGGTTCATCTAACTTATTTGTGATGCAAGTG
GAGATGGATATATACACTGCTCTAAAAAAGTGGATGTTCCTTCAACTTGTGCCTTCTTGGAATGGATCTT
TAAAACAGCTTTTGACAGAAACAGATGTCTGGTTTTCTAAACAGAGGAAAGATTTTGAAGGTATGGCCTT
TCTTGAAACTGAACAAGGAAAACCATTTGTGTCAGTATTCAGACATTTAAGGTTACAATATATTATCAGT
GATCTGGCTTCTGCAAGAATTATTGAACAAGATGCTGTAGTACCTTCAGAATGGCTCTCTTCTGTGTATA
AACAGCAGTGGTTTGCTATGCTGCGGGCAGAACAGGACAGTGAGGTGGGGCCTCAAGAAATCAATAAAGA
AGAACTAGAGGGAAACAGCATGAGGTGTGGTAGAAAGCTTGCCAAAGATGGTGAATACTGCTGGCGTTGG
ACAGGTTTTAACTTCGGCTTCGACCTACTTGTAACTTACACCAATCGATACATCATTTTCAAACGCAATA
CACTGAATCAGCCATGTAGCGGATCTGTCAGTTTACAGCCTCGAAGGAGCATAGCATTTAGATTACGTTT
GGCTTCTTTTGATAGTAGTGGAAAACTAATATGTAGTAGAACAACTGGCTATCAAATACTTACACTTGAA
AAGGATCAGGAACAAGTGGTGATGAACTTGGACAGCAGGCTTCTGATCTTCCCTTTATATATCTGCTGTA
ACTTCTTGTATATATCACCAGAAAAAAAGAATGGAGGATCAGGAATGGACTACAAGGACGACGATGACAA
GGTACCAGGATCTATGGATTATAAAGATGATGATGATAAAGGGTCGGCCGCCAGCTAGGGATCCACT
Features (pLannotate 1.2.2; 2 found; start..end, strand, type, name):
     28..1572    +  CDS            GMCL1: GMCL1_HUMAN - Also known as BTBD13, GCL, SPATA29. Experimental evidence at protein level: Swiss-Prot protein existence level 1. Possible function in spermatogenesis. Enhances the degradation of MDM2 and increases the amount of p53 probably by modulating the nucleocytoplasmic transport (By similarity). From Homo sapiens (Human).
   1591..1611    +  CDS            FLAG (fragment): FLAG® epitope tag, followed by an enterokinase cleavage site
