>Addgene plasmid #237341 | pcDNA3_GMCL1-FLAG | addgene full sequence | sequence record 473444 | Addgene NGS Result
TCCTGATAGCGGTCCGCCACACCCAGCCGGCCACAGTCGATGAATCCAGAAAAGCGGCCATTTTCCACCA
TGATATTCGGCAAGCAGGCATCGCCATGGGTCACGACGAGATCCTCGCCGTCGGGCATGCGCGCCTTGAG
CCTGGCGAACAGTTCGGCTGGCGCGAGCCCCTGATGCTCTTCGTCCAGATCATCCTGATCGACAAGACCG
GCTTCCATCCGAGTACGTGCTCGCTCGATGCGATGTTTCGCTTGGTGGTCGAATGGGCAGGTAGCCGGAT
CAAGCGTATGCAGCCGCCGCATTGCATCAGCCATGATGGATACTTTCTCGGCAGGAGCAAGGTGAGATGA
CAGGAGATCCTGCCCCGGCACTTCGCCCAATAGCAGCCAGTCCCTTCCCGCTTCAGTGACAACGTCGAGC
ACAGCTGCGCAAGGAACGCCCGTCGTGGCCAGCCACGATAGCCGCGCTGCCTCGTCCTGCAGTTCATTCA
GGGCACCGGACAGGTCGGTCTTGACAAAAAGAACCGGGCGCCCCTGCGCTGACAGCCGGAACACGGCGGC
ATCAGAGCAGCCGATTGTCTGTTGTGCCCAGTCATAGCCGAATAGCCTCTCCACCCAAGCGGCCGGAGAA
CCTGCGTGCAATCCATCTTGTTCAATCATGCGAAACGATCCTCATCCTGTCTCTTGATCAGATCCGAAAA
TGGATATACAAGCTCCCGGGAGCTTTTTGCAAAAGCCTAGGCCTCCAAAAAAGCCTCCTCACTACTTCTG
GAATAGCTCAGAGGCAGAGGCGGCCTCGGCCTCTGCATAAATAAAAAAAATTAGTCAGCCATGGGGCGGA
GAATGGGCGGAACTGGGCGGAGTTAGGGGCGGGATGGGCGGAGTTAGGGGCGGGACTATGGTTGCTGACT
AATTGAGATGCATGCTTTGCATACTTCTGCCTGCTGGGGAGCCTGGGGACTTTCCACACCTGGTTGCTGA
CTAATTGAGATGCATGCTTTGCATACTTCTGCCTGCTGGGGAGCCTGGGGACTTTCCACACCCTAACTGA
CACACATTCCACAGAATTAATTCGCGTTAAATTTTTGTTAAATCAGCTCATTTTTTAACCAATAGGCCGA
AATCGGCAAAATCCCTTATAAATCAAAAGAATAGACCGAGATAGGGT
[37 nt withheld, positions 1168-1204]
AAAGAACGTGGACTCCAACGTCAAAGG
[49 nt withheld, positions 1232-1280]
T
[91 nt withheld, positions 1282-1372]
G
[124 nt withheld, positions 1374-1497]
GGGGATACCCCCTAGAGCCCCAGCTGGTTCTTTCCGCCTCAGAAGCCATAGAGCCCACCGCATCCCCAGC
ATGCCTGCTATTGTCTTCCCAATCCTCCCCCTTGCTGTCCTGCCCCACCCCACCCCCCAGAATAGAATGA
CACCTACTCAGACAATGCGATGCAATTTCCTCATTTTATTAGGAAAGGACAGTGGGAGTGGCACCTTCCA
GGGTCAAGGAAGGCACGGGGGAGGGGCAAACAACAGATGGCTGGCAACTAGAAGGCACAGTCGAGGCTGA
TCAGCGAGCTCTAGCATTTAGGTGACACTATAGAATAGGGCCCTCTAGACTCAGGATCCAGCTCCTTTCT
CGAACTGCGGGTGGCTCCAGCTTCCTCCTCCGCTGCCTCCGCCGCTTCCTCCTCCCTTCTCGAACTGAGG
GTGGCTCCAGCTGGCGGCCGACCCTTTATCATCATCATCTTTATAATCCATAGATCCTGGTACCTTGTCA
TCGTCGTCCTTGTAGTCCATTCCTGATCCTCCATTCTTTTTTTCTGGTGATATATACAAGAAGTTACAGC
AGATATATAAAGGGAAGATCAGAAGCCTGCTGTCCAAGTTCATCACCACTTGTTCCTGATCCTTTTCAAG
TGTAAGTATTTGATAGCCAGTTGTTCTACTACATATTAGTTTTCCACTACTATCAAAAGAAGCCAAACGT
AATCTAAATGCTATGCTCCTTCGAGGCTGTAAACTGACAGATCCGCTACATGGCTGATTCAGTGTATTGC
GTTTGAAAATGATGTATCGATTGGTGTAAGTTACAAGTAGGTCGAAGCCGAAGTTAAAACCTGTCCAACG
CCAGCAGTATTCACCATCTTTGGCAAGCTTTCTACCACACCTCATGCTGTTTCCCTCTAGTTCTTCTTTA
TTGATTTCTTGAGGCCCCACCTCACTGTCCTGTTCTGCCCGCAGCATAGCAAACCACTGCTGTTTATACA
CAGAAGAGAGCCATTCTGAAGGTACTACAGCATCTTGTTCAATAATTCTTGCAGAAGCCAGATCACTGAT
AATATATTGTAACCTTAAATGTCTGAATACTGACACAAATGGTTTTCCTTGTTCAGTTTCAAGAAAGGCC
ATACCTTCAAAATCTTTCCTCTGTTTAGAAAACCAGACATCTGTTTCTGTCAAAAGCTGTTTTAAAGATC
CATTCCAAGAAGGCACAAGTTGAAGGAACATCCACTTTTTTAGAGCAGTGTATATATCCATCTCCACTTG
CATCACAAATAAGTTAGATGAACCAATGAGCTGTTTCATGACATTTATACTGAGTTCTTTAAAAAGTTCA
ACATTCTGGTGAGTCATCAAATTGTTTAGAAGCCATTCAAGGCACTTTTTCTTTACAGAATCTAATCCAT
AGGTCCCTGCTGATGTGTAATAGCCACATACAGTTTTCACATTAACTGTTTCCTTCATTGTCTCACCACA
CTGCTGTATTAAACCGTCCAACTGCAGCAAACAAGCTGCTGCCAAAATGGCAACAACTCGACTGGGCTTT
ATCAAGACATCATCTCGATACAGTGAACCAAATGCAACCTGCAGTGCTTCTACATCAATGTTCTGGTCAG
GAATCTCCAGTTCAATAATATTCATGCTGGATTCTTTCCAAGAACCACTGAACATACTAGAAAAGTAGCC
AGATTGACATAAATATATTTTGTGTAAGCTCCATTCTTCTCCTAGAGCACAAATCTTAATGTCACTGTTT
TCACCATTCAAAAATAATGTTTGATAAATATATTTAGATGTACTCTTTAATTTTTTCCTTCGAGGGGTGT
TGAGGAGCCGCTGCTGCTCGTCCCCCTCCTCCTCATCCTCGTCCGTCTCCGAGTCAGGGTGACAGTAGCA
GAAGGACCCGCTGCTCCGCTTGCGCTTGTGGCTGCCCGCACAGTAACAGAATCCGTGGCCCGCCGCATCG
TCTCCAGTGTCCGGCCTCCGGGCCGAGCCCCCCGCCCTGGCACCCTGCGCCTGCTGGGCAAGGGCTGGTC
TTGGCTGGCGCAGCACCCGGCTGCTCAACGATCCCATCCAGCACACTGGCGGCCGTTACTAGTGGATCCG
AGCTCGGTACCAAGCTTGGGTCTCCCTATAGTGAGTCGTATTAATTTCGATAAGCCAGTAAGCAGTGGGT
TCTCTAGTTAGCCAGAGAGCTCTGCTTATATAGACCTCCCACCGTACACGCCTACCGCCCATTTGCGTCA
ATGGGGCGGAGTTGTTACGACATTTTGGAAAGTCCCGTTGATTTTGGTGCCAAAACAAACTCCCATTGAC
GTCAATGGGGTGGAGACTTGGAAATCCCCGTGAGTCAAACCGCTATCCACGCCCATTGATGTACTGCCAA
AACCGCATCACCATGGTAATAGCGATGACTAATACGTAGATGTACTGCCAAGTAGGAAAGTCCCATAAGG
TCATGTACTGGGCATAATGCCAGGCGGGCCATTTACCGTCATTGACGTCAATAGGGGGCGTACTTGGCAT
ATGATACACTTGATGTACTGCCAAGTGGGCAGTTTACCGTAAATACTCCACCCATTGACGTCAATGGAAA
GTCCCTATTGGCGTTACTATGGGAACATACGTCATTATTGACGTCAATGGGCGGGGGTCGTTGGGCGGTC
AGCCAGGCGGGCCATTTACCGTAAGTTATGTAACGCGGAACTCCATATATGGGCTATGAACTAATGACCC
CGTAATTGATTACTATTAATAACTAGTCAATAATCAATGTCAACGCGTATATCTGGCCCGTACATCGCGA
AGCAGCGCAAAACGCCTAACCCTAAGCAGATTCTTCATGCAATTGTCGGTCAAGCCTTGCCTTGTTGTAG
CTTAAATTTTGCTCGCGCACTACTCAGCGACCTCCAACACACAAGCAGGGAGCAGATACTGGCTTAACTA
TGCGGCATCAGAGCAGATTGTACTGAGAGTGCACCATAGGGGATCGGGAGATCTCCCGATCCGTCGACGT
CAGGTGGCACTTTTCGGGGAAATGTGCGCGGAACCCCTATTTGTTTATTTTTCTAAATACATTCAAATAT
GTATCCGCTCATGAGACAATAACCCTGATAAATGCTTCAATAATATTGAAAAAGGAAGAGTATGAGTATT
CAACATTTCCGTGTCGCCCTTATTCCCTTTTTTGCGGCATTTTGCCTTCCTGTTTTTGCTCACCCAGAAA
CGCTGGTGAAAGTAAAAGATGCTGAAGATCAGTTGGGTGCACGAGTGGGTTACATCGAACTGGATCTCAA
CAGCGGTAAGATCCTTGAGAGTTTTCGCCCCGAAGAACGTTTTCCAATGATGAGCACTTTTAAAGTTCTG
CTATGTGGCGCGGTATTATCCCGTATTGACGCCGGGCAAGAGCAACTCGGTCGCCGCATACACTATTCTC
AGAATGACTTGGTTGAGTACTCACCAGTCACAGAAAAGCATCTTACGGATGGCATGACAGTAAGAGAATT
ATGCAGTGCTGCCATAACCATGAGTGATAACACTGCGGCCAACTTACTTCTGACAACGATCGGAGGACCG
AAGGAGCTAACCGCTTTTTTGCACAACATGGGGGATCATGTAACTCGCCTTGATCGTTGGGAACCGGAGC
TGAATGAAGCCATACCAAACGACGAGCGTGACACCACGATGCCTGTAGCAATGGCAACAACGTTGCGCAA
ACTATTAACTGGCGAACTACTTACTCTAGCTTCCCGGCAACAATTAATAGACTGGATGGAGGCGGATAAA
GTTGCAGGACCACTTCTGCGCTCGGCCCTTCCGGCTGGCTGGTTTATTGCTGATAAATCTGGAGCCGGTG
AGCGTGGGTCTCGCGGTATCATTGCAGCACTGGGGCCAGATGGTAAGCCCTCCCGTATCGTAGTTATCTA
CACGACGGGGAGTCAGGCAACTATGGATGAACGAAATAGACAGATCGCTGAGATAGGTGCCTCACTGATT
AAGCATTGGTAACTGTCAGACCAAGTTTACTCATATATACTTTAGATTGATTTAAAACTTCATTTTTAAT
TTAAAAGGATCTAGGTGAAGATCCTTTTTGATAATCTCATGACCAAAATCCCTTAACGTGAGTTTTCGTT
CCACTGAGCGTCAGACCCCGTAGAAAAGATCAAAGGATCTTCTTGAGATCCTTTTTTTCTGCGCGTAATC
TGCTGCTTGCAAACAAAAAAACCACCGCTACCAGCGGTGGTTTGTTTGCCGGATCAAGAGCTACCAACTC
TTTTTCCGAAGGTAACTGGCTTCAGCAGAGCGCAGATACCAAATACTGTTCTTCTAGTGTAGCCGTAGTT
AGGCCACCACTTCAAGAACTCTGTAGCACCGCCTACATACCTCGCTCTGCTAATCCTGTTACCAGTGGCT
GCTGCCAGTGGCGATAAGTCGTGTCTTACCGGGTTGGACTCAAGACGATAGTTACCGGATAAGGCGCAGC
GGTCGGGCTGAACGGGGGGTTCGTGCACACAGCCCAGCTTGGAGCGAACGACCTACACCGAACTGAGATA
CCTACAGCGTGAGCTATGAGAAAGCGCCACGCTTCCCGAAGGGAGAAAGGCGGACAGGTATCCGGTAAGC
GGCAGGGTCGGAACAGGAGAGCGCACGAGGGAGCTTCCAGGGGGAAACGCCTGGTATCTTTATAGTCCTG
TCGGGTTTCGCCACCTCTGACTTGAGCGTCGATTTTTGTGATGCTCGTCAGGGGGGCGGAGCCTATGGAA
AAACGCCAGCAACGCGGCCTTTTTACGGTTCCTGGCCTTTTGCTGGCCTTTTGCTCACATGTTCTTTCCT
GCGTTATCCCCTGATTCTGTGGATAACCGTATTACCGCCTTTGAGTGAGCTGATACCGCTCGCCGCAGCC
GAACGACCGAGCGCAGCGAGTCAGTGAGCGAGGAAGCGGAAGAGCGCCCAATACGCAAACCGCCTCTCCC
CGCGCGTTGGCCGATTCATTAATGCAGCTGGCACGACAGGTTTCCCGACTGGAAAGCGGGCAGTGAGCGC
AACGCAATTAATGTGAGTTAGCTCACTCATTAGGCACCCCAGGCTTTACACTTTATGCTTCCGGCTCGTA
TGTTGTGTGGAATTGTGAGCGGATAACAATTTCACACAGGAAACAGCTATGACCATGATTACGCCAAGCT
CTAGCTAGAGGTCGACGGTATACAGACATGATAAGATACATTGATGAGTTTGGACAAACCACAACTAGAA
TGCAGTGAAAAAAATGCTTTATTTGTGAAATTTGTGATGCTATTGCTTTATTTGTAACCATTATAAGCTG
CAATAAACAAGTTGGGGTGGGCGAAGAACTCCAGCATGAGATCCCCGCGCTGGAGGATCATCCAGCCGGC
GTCCCGGAAAACGATTCCGAAGCCCAACCTTTCATAGAAGGCGGCGGTGGAATCGAAATCTCGTGATGGC
AGGTTGGGCGTCGCTTGGTCGGTCATTTCGAACCCCAGAGTCCCGCTCAGAAGAACTCGTCAAGAAGGCG
ATAGAAGGCGATGCGCTGCGAATCGGGAGCGGCGATACCGTAAAGCACGAGGAAGCGGTCAGCCCATTCG
CCGCCAAGCTCTTCAGCAATATCACGGGTAGCCAACGCTATG
Features (pLannotate 1.2.2; 23 found; start..end, strand, type, name):
    726..1055    -  promoter       SV40 promoter: SV40 enhancer and early promoter
   1069..1497    -  rep_origin     f1 ori (sequence partly withheld): f1 bacteriophage origin of replication; arrow indicates direction of (+) strand synthesis
   1518..1539    -  promoter       SV40 promoter (fragment): SV40 enhancer and early promoter
   1543..1767    -  polyA_signal   bGH poly(A) signal: bovine growth hormone polyadenylation signal
   1793..1811    +  promoter       SP6 promoter: promoter for bacteriophage SP6 RNA polymerase
   1847..1866    -  CDS            Strep-Tag II (fragment): peptide that binds Strep-Tactin®, an engineered form of streptavidin
   1981..2001    -  CDS            FLAG (fragment): FLAG® epitope tag, followed by an enterokinase cleavage site
   2020..3564    -  CDS            GMCL1: GMCL1_HUMAN - Also known as BTBD13, GCL, SPATA29. Experimental evidence at protein level: Swiss-Prot protein existence level 1. Possible function in spermatogenesis. Enhances the degradation of MDM2 and increases the amount of p53 probably by modulating the nucleocytoplasmic transport (By similarity). From Homo sapiens (Human).
   3622..3640    -  promoter       T7 promoter: promoter for bacteriophage T7 RNA polymerase
   3656..3689    -  LTR            5' LTR (truncated) (fragment): truncated 5' long terminal repeat (LTR) from HIV-1
   3685..3888    -  promoter       CMV promoter: human cytomegalovirus (CMV) immediate early promoter
   3889..4268    -  enhancer       CMV enhancer: human cytomegalovirus immediate early enhancer
   4423..4475    +  misc_feature   bom (fragment): basis of mobility region from pBR322
   4534..4638    +  promoter       AmpR promoter: bla
   4639..5499    +  CDS            AmpR: β-lactamase; bla; confers resistance to ampicillin, carbenicillin, and related antibiotics
   5670..6258    +  rep_origin     ori: high-copy-number ColE1/pMB1/pBR322/pUC origin of replication
   6441..6533    +  CDS            lacI (fragment): lac repressor; lacI; The lac repressor binds to the lac operator to inhibit transcription in E. coli. This inhibition can be relieved by adding lactose or isopropyl-β-D-thiogalactopyranoside (IPTG).
   6546..6567    +  protein_bind   CAP binding site: CAP binding activates transcription in the presence of cAMP. E. coli catabolite activator protein
   6582..6612    +  promoter       lac promoter: promoter for the E. coli lac operon
   6620..6636    +  protein_bind   lac operator: The lac repressor binds to the lac operator to inhibit transcription in E. coli. This inhibition can be relieved by adding lactose or isopropyl-β-D-thiogalactopyranoside (IPTG). lac repressor encoded by lacI
   6709..6830    -  polyA_signal   SV40 poly(A) signal: SV40 polyadenylation signal
   6825..6983    -  CDS            ble (fragment): BLE_KLEPN - Experimental evidence at protein level: Swiss-Prot protein existence level 1. Binding protein with a strong affinity to the bleomycin family of antibiotics. Binds to CL990; an antimitotic-antibiotic compound. From Klebsiella pneumoniae.
   7007..659     -  CDS            neo (across the origin): KKA2_KLEPN - Also known as kan, nptII. Experimental evidence at protein level: Swiss-Prot protein existence level 1. Resistance to kanamycin, neomycin, paromomycin, ribostamycin, butirosin and gentamicin B. From Klebsiella pneumoniae.
