[The description below was written by a language model from this plasmid's Addgene catalogue record and pLannotate feature annotations shown in this document.]
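Description:
pcDNA3_GMCL1-FLAG is a mammalian expression plasmid built on the pcDNA3 backbone for transient overexpression of human GMCL1 (germ cell-less 1, also known as BTBD13, GCL or SPATA29) in cultured mammalian cells. It is propagated in E. coli as a high-copy plasmid through a ColE1/pUC-type origin and selected with ampicillin via the β-lactamase gene. An f1 origin is also present. The backbone carries the usual pcDNA3 neomycin phosphotransferase cassette, driven by the SV40 enhancer/early promoter and terminated by an SV40 poly(A) signal. This cassette would allow G418 selection in mammalian cells, although the stated purpose is transient expression.

The expression unit consists of the CMV immediate-early enhancer and promoter, the full GMCL1 coding sequence, a C-terminal FLAG epitope and the bovine growth hormone polyadenylation signal. The FLAG tag allows detection or immunoprecipitation of the protein with anti-FLAG reagents. T7 and SP6 phage promoters flank the insert, as in the parental vector, and can serve for in vitro transcription or as sequencing primer sites. The automated annotation also reports a short Strep-Tag II fragment between the FLAG tag and the SP6 promoter, but the catalogue entry lists only FLAG, so whether that fragment is in frame or expressed is not established. Small hits such as an HIV-1 LTR fragment, a ble fragment and lac regulatory elements look like backbone remnants or annotation artefacts rather than functional parts.

Two sequence records are given: a complete 7,139-nt sequencing result covering the whole plasmid, and a 1,677-nt depositor sequence that covers only the GMCL1-FLAG insert region. The restriction sites used for cloning are not recorded.
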