Addgene plasmid #237341: pcDNA3_GMCL1-FLAG
Purpose: transient overexpression in mammalian cells
Depositing lab: Michele Pagano. Depositing organization: NYU Grossman School of Medicine.
Backbone
  Vector backbone: pcDNA3
  Vector type: Mammalian Expression
Growth in bacteria
  Bacterial resistance: Ampicillin, 100 μg/mL
  Growth temperature: 37°C
  Growth strain: DH5alpha
  Copy number: High Copy
Gene/Insert
  Gene/Insert name: GMCL1
  Species: H. sapiens (human)
  Entrez Gene: GMCL1 (a.k.a. BTBD13, GCL, GCL1, SPATA29)
  Promoter: CMV
  Tag / fusion protein: FLAG (C terminal on insert)
  Cloning method: Restriction Enzyme; 5′ cloning site Unknown (unknown if destroyed)
Terms and licenses: Academic/Nonprofit Terms; Industry Terms: Not Available to Industry
How to cite: pcDNA3_GMCL1-FLAG was a gift from Michele Pagano (Addgene plasmid # 237341 ; http://n2t.net/addgene:237341 ; RRID:Addgene_237341)
